>Addgene plasmid #101295 | GFP-mROCK1-delta7 | addgene full sequence | sequence record 195049 | Addgene NGS Result
AAAAGATCAAAGGATCTTCTTGAGATCCTTTTTTTCTGCGCGTAATCTGCTGCTTGCAAACAAAAAAACC
ACCGCTACCAGCGGTGGTTTGTTTGCCGGATCAAGAGCTACCAACTCTTTTTCCGAAGGTAACTGGCTTC
AGCAGAGCGCAGATACCAAATACTGTTCTTCTAGTGTAGCCGTAGTTAGGCCACCACTTCAAGAACTCTG
TAGCACCGCCTACATACCTCGCTCTGCTAATCCTGTTACCAGTGGCTGCTGCCAGTGGCGATAAGTCGTG
TCTTACCGGGTTGGACTCAAGACGATAGTTACCGGATAAGGCGCAGCGGTCGGGCTGAACGGGGGGTTCG
TGCACACAGCCCAGCTTGGAGCGAACGACCTACACCGAACTGAGATACCTACAGCGTGAGCTATGAGAAA
GCGCCACGCTTCCCGAAGGGAGAAAGGCGGACAGGTATCCGGTAAGCGGCAGGGTCGGAACAGGAGAGCG
CACGAGGGAGCTTCCAGGGGGAAACGCCTGGTATCTTTATAGTCCTGTCGGGTTTCGCCACCTCTGACTT
GAGCGTCGATTTTTGTGATGCTCGTCAGGGGGGCGGAGCCTATGGAAAAACGCCAGCAACGCGGCCTTTT
TACGGTTCCTGGCCTTTTGCTGGCCTTTTGCTCACATGTTCTTTCCTGCGTTATCCCCTGATTCTGTGGA
TAACCGTATTACCGCCATGCATTAGTTATTAATAGTAATCAATTACGGGGTCATTAGTTCATAGCCCATA
TATGGAGTTCCGCGTTACATAACTTACGGTAAATGGCCCGCCTGGCTGACCGCCCAACGACCCCCGCCCA
TTGACGTCAATAATGACGTATGTTCCCATAGTAACGCCAATAGGGACTTTCCATTGACGTCAATGGGTGG
AGTATTTACGGTAAACTGCCCACTTGGCAGTACATCAAGTGTATCATATGCCAAGTACGCCCCCTATTGA
CGTCAATGACGGTAAATGGCCCGCCTGGCATTATGCCCAGTACATGACCTTATGGGACTTTCCTACTTGG
CAGTACATCTACGTATTAGTCATCGCTATTACCATGGTGATGCGGTTTTGGCAGTACATCAATGGGCGTG
GATAGCGGTTTGACTCACGGGGATTTCCAAGTCTCCACCCCATTGACGTCAATGGGAGTTTGTTTTGGCA
CCAAAATCAACGGGACTTTCCAAAATGTCGTAACAACTCCGCCCCATTGACGCAAATGGGCGGTAGGCGT
GTACGGTGGGAGGTCTATATAAGCAGAGCTGGTTTAGTGAACCGTCAGATCCGCTAGCGCTACCGGTCGC
CACCATGGTGAGCAAGGGCGAGGAGCTGTTCACCGGGGTGGTGCCCATCCTGGTCGAGCTGGACGGCGAC
GTAAACGGCCACAAGTTCAGCGTGTCCGGCGAGGGCGAGGGCGATGCCACCTACGGCAAGCTGACCCTGA
AGTTCATCTGCACCACCGGCAAGCTGCCCGTGCCCTGGCCCACCCTCGTGACCACCCTGACCTACGGCGT
GCAGTGCTTCAGCCGCTACCCCGACCACATGAAGCAGCACGACTTCTTCAAGTCCGCCATGCCCGAAGGC
TACGTCCAGGAGCGCACCATCTTCTTCAAGGACGACGGCAACTACAAGACCCGCGCCGAGGTGAAGTTCG
AGGGCGACACCCTGGTGAACCGCATCGAGCTGAAGGGCATCGACTTCAAGGAGGACGGCAACATCCTGGG
GCACAAGCTGGAGTACAACTACAACAGCCACAACGTCTATATCATGGCCGACAAGCAGAAGAACGGCATC
AAGGTGAACTTCAAGATCCGCCACAACATCGAGGACGGCAGCGTGCAGCTCGCCGACCACTACCAGCAGA
ACACCCCCATCGGCGACGGCCCCGTGCTGCTGCCCGACAACCACTACCTGAGCACCCAGTCCGCCCTGAG
CAAAGACCCCAACGAGAAGCGCGATCACATGGTCCTGCTGGAGTTCGTGACCGCCGCCGGGATCACTCTC
GGCATGGACGAGCTGTACAAGTCCGGACTCAGATCTCGAGCTCAACGAGAGAAGGCAGAAAATAGAGTTG
TTGAGACTGAGAAACAATGTTCCATGCTAGATGTTGACCTGAAACAGTCTCAGCAGAAGCTAGAACATTT
GACCGAAAATAAAGAAAGGATGGAGGATGAAGTTAAGAATCTCGCCCTGCAGCTGGAACAGGAATCAAAT
AAACGGCTCTTGTTACAGAATGAATTGAAGACTCAAGCATTTGAAGCAGACAATTTAAAAGGTTTAGAAA
AACAGATGAAACAGGAAATAAATACTTTATTGGAAGCAAAGAGATTGTTAGAATTTGAGTTAGCTCAGCT
TACAAAGCAATATAGGGGAAATGAAGGGCAAATGCGGGAGTTACAAGATCAACTTGAAGCTGAGCAGTAT
TTCTCTACACTTTATAAAACCCAAGTAAAGGAGCTTAAAGAAGAAATTGAAGAAAAAAACCGAGAAAATT
TAAGGAAAATACAGGAACTGCAAAGTGAAAAAGAAACTCTCTCTACTCAGTTGGATTTAGCAGAAACAAA
AGCTGAGTCTGAGCAGCTGGCGCGAGGGATTCTGGAAGAACAGTATTTTGAGTTGACTCAGGAAAGCAAG
AAAGCTGCTTCAAGAAATAGACAAGAGATTACAGATAAAGATCATACTGTTAGTCGGCTTGAAGAAACAA
ACAGTGTGCTAACCAAAGATATTGAAATGCTAAGAAAAGAAAATGAAGAGCTAAATGAAAGAATGAGGAC
AGCAGAAGAAGAATATAAATTGAAGAAGGAGGAAGAAATAAATAATCTTAAGGCTGCTTTTGAAAAGAAT
ATCAGTACCGAACGGACCCTTAAAACACAGGCTGTTAACAAGTTGGCAGAAATAATGAATCGCAAAGATT
TTAAAATTGATCGAAAGAAAGCTAATACACAAGATTTAAGAAAAAAAGAAAAGGAAAATAGAAAGCTACA
ACTGGAACTTAACCAAGAGAGAGAAAAATTTAACCAAATGGTGGTGAAACACCAGAAGGAGCTGAATGAC
ATGCAAGCGCAATTGGTAGAAGAATGTACACATAGAAATGAACTTCAAATGCAGTTGGCTAGCAAAGAGA
GTGATATTGAGCAGTTGCGGGCAAAACTTTTGGACCTTTCGGATTCAACTAGTGTTGCTAGTTTTCCTAG
TGCAGATGAAACTGATGGAAACCTTCCAGAGTCAAGAATTGAAGGTTGGCTTTCTGTACCAAATAGAGGA
AATATCAAAAGATATGGCTGGAAGAAACAGTATGTTGTGGTAAGCAGCAAAAAGATCTTGTTCTATAATG
ATGAACAAGATAAGGAACAATCCAGTCCATCTATGGTGTTAGACATAGATAAATTGTTTCATGTCCGACC
TGTAACCCAAGGAGATGTGTACAGAGCAGAAACTGAAGAAATTCCTAAAATATTCCAGATACTATATGCA
AATGAAGGTGAATGTAGAAAAGATATAGAAGTGGAACCGGTTCAACAAGGTGAAAAAACTAATTTCCAGA
ATCACAAAGGCCATGAATTCATTCCTACCCTCTACCACTTTCCTGCCAACTGTGAGGCCTGTGCCAAACC
TTTGTGGCATGTCTTTAAGCCACCACCTGCCCTAGAGTGTCGAAGATGCCATGTTAAGTGCCACAGAGAC
CATCTAGACAAGAAAGAGGACTTGATTTCCCCGTGCAAAGTAAGTTACGATGTAACATCAGCAAGAGATA
TGCTGCTGTTAGCATGTTCTCAGGATGAACAAAAAAAGTGGGTTACTCATCTAGTAAAGAAGATTCCTAA
GAACCCACCATCTGGCTTTGTCCGTGCCTCTCCTCGAACGCTGTCAACAAGATCCACTGCAAATCAGTCT
TTCCGCAAAGTAGTCAAAAATACATCTGGAAAAACTAGTTAAGGTACCGCGGGCCCGGGATCCACCGGAT
CTAGATAACTGATCATAATCAGCCATACCACATTTGTAGAGGTTTTACTTGCTTTAAAAAACCTCCCACA
CCTCCCCCTGAACCTGAAACATAAAATGAATGCAATTGTTGTTGTTAACTTGTTTATTGCAGCTTATAAT
GGTTACAAATAAAGCAATAGCATCACAAATTTCACAAATAAAGCATTTTTTTCACTGCATTCTAGTTGTG
GTTTGTCCAAACTCATCAATGTATCTTAACGCGTAAATTGTAAGCGTTAATATTTTGTTAAAATTCGCGT
TAAATTTTTGTTAAATCAGCTCATTTTTTAACCAATAGGCCGAAATCGGCAAAATCCCTTATAAATCAAA
AGAATAGACCGAGATAGGGT
[37 nt withheld, positions 4361-4397]
AAAGAACGTGGACTCCAACGTCAAAGG
[49 nt withheld, positions 4425-4473]
T
[91 nt withheld, positions 4475-4565]
G
[124 nt withheld, positions 4567-4690]
CAGGTGGCACTTTTCGGGGAAATGTGCGCGGAACCCCTATTTGTTTATTTTTCTAAATACATTCAAATAT
GTATCCGCTCATGAGACAATAACCCTGATAAATGCTTCAATAATATTGAAAAAGGAAGAGTCCTGAGGCG
GAAAGAACCAGCTGTGGAATGTGTGTCAGTTAGGGTGTGGAAAGTCCCCAGGCTCCCCAGCAGGCAGAAG
TATGCAAAGCATGCATCTCAATTAGTCAGCAACCAGGTGTGGAAAGTCCCCAGGCTCCCCAGCAGGCAGA
AGTATGCAAAGCATGCATCTCAATTAGTCAGCAACCATAGTCCCGCCCCTAACTCCGCCCATCCCGCCCC
TAACTCCGCCCAGTTCCGCCCATTCTCCGCCCCATGGCTGACTAATTTTTTTTATTTATGCAGAGGCCGA
GGCCGCCTCGGCCTCTGAGCTATTCCAGAAGTAGTGAGGAGGCTTTTTTGGAGGCCTAGGCTTTTGCAAA
GATCGATCAAGAGACAGGATGAGGATCGTTTCGCATGATTGAACAAGATGGATTGCACGCAGGTTCTCCG
GCCGCTTGGGTGGAGAGGCTATTCGGCTATGACTGGGCACAACAGACAATCGGCTGCTCTGATGCCGCCG
TGTTCCGGCTGTCAGCGCAGGGGCGCCCGGTTCTTTTTGTCAAGACCGACCTGTCCGGTGCCCTGAATGA
ACTGCAAGACGAGGCAGCGCGGCTATCGTGGCTGGCCACGACGGGCGTTCCTTGCGCAGCTGTGCTCGAC
GTTGTCACTGAAGCGGGAAGGGACTGGCTGCTATTGGGCGAAGTGCCGGGGCAGGATCTCCTGTCATCTC
ACCTTGCTCCTGCCGAGAAAGTATCCATCATGGCTGATGCAATGCGGCGGCTGCATACGCTTGATCCGGC
TACCTGCCCATTCGACCACCAAGCGAAACATCGCATCGAGCGAGCACGTACTCGGATGGAAGCCGGTCTT
GTCGATCAGGATGATCTGGACGAAGAGCATCAGGGGCTCGCGCCAGCCGAACTGTTCGCCAGGCTCAAGG
CGAGCATGCCCGACGGCGAGGATCTCGTCGTGACCCATGGCGATGCCTGCTTGCCGAATATCATGGTGGA
AAATGGCCGCTTTTCTGGATTCATCGACTGTGGCCGGCTGGGTGTGGCGGACCGCTATCAGGACATAGCG
TTGGCTACCCGTGATATTGCTGAAGAGCTTGGCGGCGAATGGGCTGACCGCTTCCTCGTGCTTTACGGTA
TCGCCGCTCCCGATTCGCAGCGCATCGCCTTCTATCGCCTTCTTGACGAGTTCTTCTGAGCGGGACTCTG
GGGTTCGAAATGACCGACCAAGCGACGCCCAACCTGCCATCACGAGATTTCGATTCCACCGCCGCCTTCT
ATGAAAGGTTGGGCTTCGGAATCGTTTTCCGGGACGCCGGCTGGATGATCCTCCAGCGCGGGGATCTCAT
GCTGGAGTTCTTCGCCCACCCTAGGGGGAGGCTAACTGAAACACGGAAGGAGACAATACCGGAAGGAACC
CGCGCTATGACGGCAATAAAAAGACAGAATAAAACGCACGGTGTTGGGTCGTTTGTTCATAAACGCGGGG
TTCGGTCCCAGGGCTGGCACTCTGTCGATACCCCACCGAGACCCCATTGGGGCCAATACGCCCGCGTTTC
TTCCTTTTCCCCACCCCACCCCCCAAGTTCGGGTGAAGGCCCAGGGCTCGCAGCCAACGTCGGGGCGGCA
GGCCCTGCCATAGCCTCAGGTTACTCATATATACTTTAGATTGATTTAAAACTTCATTTTTAATTTAAAA
GGATCTAGGTGAAGATCCTTTTTGATAATCTCATGACCAAAATCCCTTAACGTGAGTTTTCGTTCCACTG
AGCGTCAGACCCCGTAG
Features (pLannotate 1.2.2; 15 found; start..end, strand, type, name):
     20..608     +  rep_origin     ori: high-copy-number ColE1/pMB1/pBR322/pUC origin of replication
    783..1086    +  enhancer       CMV enhancer: human cytomegalovirus immediate early enhancer
   1087..1290    +  promoter       CMV promoter: human cytomegalovirus (CMV) immediate early promoter
   1335..2051    +  CDS            EGFP: EGFP is a basic (constitutively fluorescent) green fluorescent protein published in 1996, derived from Aequorea victoria. It is reported to be a rapidly-maturing weak dimer with moderate acid sensitivity.
   1941..3959    +  CDS            Rock1 (fragment): ROCK1_MOUSE - Experimental evidence at protein level: Swiss-Prot protein existence level 1. Protein kinase which is a key regulator of the actin cytoskeleton and cell polarity (PubMed:19036714, PubMed:19181962). Involved in regulation of smooth muscle contraction, actin cytoskeleton organization, stress fiber and focal adhesion formation, neurite retraction, cell adhesion and motility via phosphorylation of DAPK3, GFAP, LIMK1, LIMK2, MYL9/MLC2, TPPP, PFN1 and PPP1R12A (PubMed:19036714, PubMed:19181962). Phosphorylates FHOD1 and acts synergistically with it to promote SRC-dependent non-apoptoti
   3963..3988    +  misc_feature   MCS (fragment): multiple cloning site
   4000..4084    +  CDS            large T antigen (fragment): large T antigen from SV40 (simian virus 40)
   4107..4228    +  polyA_signal   SV40 poly(A) signal: SV40 polyadenylation signal
   4262..4690    -  rep_origin     f1 ori (sequence partly withheld): f1 bacteriophage origin of replication; arrow indicates direction of (+) strand synthesis
   4717..4821    +  promoter       AmpR promoter: bla
   4823..5180    +  promoter       SV40 promoter: SV40 enhancer and early promoter
   5215..6009    +  CDS            NeoR/KanR: aminoglycoside phosphotransferase from Tn5; aph(3')-II (or nptII); confers resistance to neomycin, kanamycin, and G418 (Geneticin®)
   6030..6182    +  CDS            ble (fragment): BLE_KLEPN - Experimental evidence at protein level: Swiss-Prot protein existence level 1. Binding protein with a strong affinity to the bleomycin family of antibiotics. Binds to CL990; an antimitotic-antibiotic compound. From Klebsiella pneumoniae.
   6241..6288    +  polyA_signal   HSV TK poly(A) signal: herpes simplex virus thymidine kinase polyadenylation signal (Cole and Stacy, 1985)
   6379..6395    -  polyA_signal   bGH poly(A) signal (fragment): bovine growth hormone polyadenylation signal
