[The description below was written by a language model from this plasmid's Addgene catalogue record and pLannotate feature annotations shown in this document.]
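Description:
GFP-mROCK1-delta7 is a mammalian expression plasmid built on the pEGFP-C1 backbone that produces an N-terminally EGFP-tagged truncation of mouse Rock1, the Rho-associated kinase that regulates actomyosin contractility and the actin cytoskeleton. The insert, cloned between the SacI and KpnI sites of the polylinker, corresponds to residues 727–1354 of the mouse protein, i.e. the C-terminal portion only. The annotated Rock1 fragment lies directly downstream of the EGFP coding sequence, consistent with a single fusion reading frame. The annotated start of the Rock1 match overlaps the end of EGFP, which looks like an artefact of automated annotation rather than a real overlap. Expression is driven by the human CMV immediate-early enhancer and promoter and terminated by the SV40 polyadenylation signal.

The plasmid replicates in E. coli at high copy from a ColE1/pUC-type origin and also carries an f1 origin. A single NeoR/KanR (Tn5 aminoglycoside phosphotransferase) cassette serves both hosts: a bacterial bla-type promoter gives kanamycin resistance in bacteria, while the SV40 early promoter and HSV TK polyadenylation signal allow G418 selection of transfected mammalian cells. The short large T antigen, ble and bGH poly(A) fragments in the feature table are likely to be partial matches to backbone sequence rather than functional elements.

According to the record, the construct is intended for expressing GFP-tagged Rock1 in mammalian cells to study localisation and signalling. As one of what its name suggests is a deletion series, it would typically be used in live or fixed-cell fluorescence imaging to test which regions of Rock1 direct its subcellular targeting. The associated work concerns RhoA signalling at E-cadherin junctions.
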