Addgene plasmid #101295: GFP-mROCK1-delta7
Purpose: Mammalian expression of Rock1-GFP for the study of localisation signaling.
Depositing lab: Alpha Yap. Depositing organization: University of Queensland. Publication: Feedback regulation through myosin II confers robustness on RhoA signalling at E-cadherin junctions. Priya R, Gomez GA, Budnar S, Verma S, Cox HL, Hamilton NA, Yap AS. Nat Cell Biol. 2015 Oct;17(10):1282-93. doi: 10.1038/ncb3239. Epub 2015 Sep 14. PubMed 26368311.
Backbone
  Vector backbone: pEGFP-C1
  Vector type: Mammalian Expression
Growth in bacteria
  Bacterial resistance: Kanamycin, 50 μg/mL
  Growth temperature: 37°C
  Growth strain: DH5alpha
  Copy number: High Copy
Gene/Insert
  Gene/Insert name: Rock1
  Species: M. musculus (mouse)
  Mutation: 727-1354 aa
  GenBank ID: NM_009071.2
  Entrez Gene: Rock1 (a.k.a. 1110055K06Rik, Rock-I)
  Promoter: CMV
  Cloning method: Restriction Enzyme; 5′ cloning site SacI (unknown if destroyed); 3′ cloning site KpnI (unknown if destroyed)
  Sequencing primers: 5′ EGFP-N
Terms and licenses: Academic/Nonprofit Terms; Industry Terms: Not Available to Industry
How to cite: GFP-mROCK1-delta7 was a gift from Alpha Yap (Addgene plasmid # 101295 ; http://n2t.net/addgene:101295 ; RRID:Addgene_101295)
